>Addgene plasmid #74973 | pLKO.1 shETV1-A | depositor full sequence | sequence record 141825 | pLKO.1 shETV1-A sequence 7083 bps
AATTCTCGACCTCGAGACAAATGGCAGTATTCATCCACAATTTTAAAAGAAAAGGGGGGATTGGGGGGTA
CAGTGCAGGGGAAAGAATAGTAGACATAATAGCAACAGACATACAAACTAAAGAATTACAAAAACAAATT
ACAAAAATTCAAAATTTTCGGGTTTATTACAGGGACAGCAGAGATCCACTTTGGCCGCGGCTCGAGGGGG
TTGGGGTTGCGCCTTTTCCAAGGCAGCCCTGGGTTTGCGCAGGGACGCGGCTGCTCTGGGCGTGGTTCCG
GGAAACGCAGCGGCGCCGACCCTGGGTCTCGCACATTCTTCACGTCCGTTCGCAGCGTCACCCGGATCTT
CGCCGCTACCCTTGTGGGCCCCCCGGCGACGCTTCCTGCTCCGCCCCTAAGTCGGGAAGGTTCCTTGCGG
TTCGCGGCGTGCCGGACGTGACAAACGGAAGCCGCACGTCTCACTAGTACCCTCGCAGACGGACAGCGCC
AGGGAGCAATGGCAGCGCGCCGACCGCGATGGGCTGTGGCCAATAGCGGCTGCTCAGCAGGGCGCGCCGA
GAGCAGCGGCCGGGAAGGGGCGGTGCGGGAGGCGGGGTGTGGGGCGGTAGTGTGGGCCCTGTTCCTGCCC
GCGCGGTGTTCCGCATTCTGCAAGCCTCCGGAGCGCACGTCGGCAGTCGGCTCCCTCGTTGACCGAATCA
CCGACCTCTCTCCCCAGGGGGATCCACCGGAGCTTACCATGACCGAGTACAAGCCCACGGTGCGCCTCGC
CACCCGCGACGACGTCCCCAGGGCCGTACGCACCCTCGCCGCCGCGTTCGCCGACTACCCCGCCACGCGC
CACACCGTCGATCCGGACCGCCACATCGAGCGGGTCACCGAGCTGCAAGAACTCTTCCTCACGCGCGTCG
GGCTCGACATCGGCAAGGTGTGGGTCGCGGACGACGGCGCCGCGGTGGCGGTCTGGACCACGCCGGAGAG
CGTCGAAGCGGGGGCGGTGTTCGCCGAGATCGGCCCGCGCATGGCCGAGTTGAGCGGTTCCCGGCTGGCC
GCGCAGCAACAGATGGAAGGCCTCCTGGCGCCGCACCGGCCCAAGGAGCCCGCGTGGTTCCTGGCCACCG
TCGGCGTCTCGCCCGACCACCAGGGCAAGGGTCTGGGCAGCGCCGTCGTGCTCCCCGGAGTGGAGGCGGC
CGAGCGCGCCGGGGTGCCCGCCTTCCTGGAGACCTCCGCGCCCCGCAACCTCCCCTTCTACGAGCGGCTC
GGCTTCACCGTCACCGCCGACGTCGAGGTGCCCGAAGGACCGCGCACCTGGTGCATGACCCGCAAGCCCG
GTGCCTGACGCCCGCCCCACGACCCGCAGCGCCCGACCGAAAGGAGCGCACGACCCCATGCATCGGTACC
TTTAAGACCAATGACTTACAAGGCAGCTGTAGATCTTAGCCACTTTTTAAAAGAAAAGGGGGGACTGGAA
GGGCTAATTCACTCCCAACGAAGACAAGATCTGCTTTTTGCTTGTACTGGGTCTCTCTGGTTAGACCAGA
TCTGAGCCTGGGAGCTCTCTGGCTAACTAGGGAACCCACTGCTTAAGCCTCAATAAAGCTTGCCTTGAGT
GCTTCAAGTAGTGTGTGCCCGTCTGTTGTGTGACTCTGGTAACTAGAGATCCCTCAGACCCTTTTAGTCA
GTGTGGAAAATCTCTAGCAGTAGTAGTTCATGTCATCTTATTATTCAGTATTTATAACTTGCAAAGAAAT
GAATATCAGAGAGTGAGAGGAACTTGTTTATTGCAGCTTATAATGGTTACAAATAAAGCAATAGCATCAC
AAATTTCACAAATAAAGCATTTTTTTCACTGCATTCTAGTTGTGGTTTGTCCAAACTCATCAATGTATCT
TATCATGTCTGGCTCTAGCTATCCCGCCCCTAACTCCGCCCATCCCGCCCCTAACTCCGCCCAGTTCCGC
CCATTCTCCGCCCCATGGCTGACTAATTTTTTTTATTTATGCAGAGGCCGAGGCCGCCTCGGCCTCTGAG
CTATTCCAGAAGTAGTGAGGAGGCTTTTTTGGAGGCCTAGGGACGTACCCAATTCGCCCTATAGTGAGTC
GTATTACGCGCGCTCACTGGCCGTCGTTTTACAACGTCGTGACTGGGAAAACCCTGGCGTTACCCAACTT
AATCGCCTTGCAGCACATCCCCCTTTCGCCAGCTGGCGTAATAGCGAAGAGGCCCGCACCGATCGCCCTT
CCCAACAGTTGCGCAGCCTGAATGGCGAATGGG
[124 nt withheld, positions 2274-2397]
C
[91 nt withheld, positions 2399-2489]
A
[49 nt withheld, positions 2491-2539]
CCTTTGACGTTGGAGTCCACGTTCTTT
[37 nt withheld, positions 2567-2603]
ACCCTATCTCGGTCTATTCTTTTGATTTATAAGGGATTTTGCCGATTTCGGCCTATTGGTTAAAAAATGA
GCTGATTTAACAAAAATTTAACGCGAATTTTAACAAAATATTAACGCTTACAATTTAGGTGGCACTTTTC
GGGGAAATGTGCGCGGAACCCCTATTTGTTTATTTTTCTAAATACATTCAAATATGTATCCGCTCATGAG
ACAATAACCCTGATAAATGCTTCAATAATATTGAAAAAGGAAGAGTATGAGTATTCAACATTTCCGTGTC
GCCCTTATTCCCTTTTTTGCGGCATTTTGCCTTCCTGTTTTTGCTCACCCAGAAACGCTGGTGAAAGTAA
AAGATGCTGAAGATCAGTTGGGTGCACGAGTGGGTTACATCGAACTGGATCTCAACAGCGGTAAGATCCT
TGAGAGTTTTCGCCCCGAAGAACGTTTTCCAATGATGAGCACTTTTAAAGTTCTGCTATGTGGCGCGGTA
TTATCCCGTATTGACGCCGGGCAAGAGCAACTCGGTCGCCGCATACACTATTCTCAGAATGACTTGGTTG
AGTACTCACCAGTCACAGAAAAGCATCTTACGGATGGCATGACAGTAAGAGAATTATGCAGTGCTGCCAT
AACCATGAGTGATAACACTGCGGCCAACTTACTTCTGACAACGATCGGAGGACCGAAGGAGCTAACCGCT
TTTTTGCACAACATGGGGGATCATGTAACTCGCCTTGATCGTTGGGAACCGGAGCTGAATGAAGCCATAC
CAAACGACGAGCGTGACACCACGATGCCTGTAGCAATGGCAACAACGTTGCGCAAACTATTAACTGGCGA
ACTACTTACTCTAGCTTCCCGGCAACAATTAATAGACTGGATGGAGGCGGATAAAGTTGCAGGACCACTT
CTGCGCTCGGCCCTTCCGGCTGGCTGGTTTATTGCTGATAAATCTGGAGCCGGTGAGCGTGGGTCTCGCG
GTATCATTGCAGCACTGGGGCCAGATGGTAAGCCCTCCCGTATCGTAGTTATCTACACGACGGGGAGTCA
GGCAACTATGGATGAACGAAATAGACAGATCGCTGAGATAGGTGCCTCACTGATTAAGCATTGGTAACTG
TCAGACCAAGTTTACTCATATATACTTTAGATTGATTTAAAACTTCATTTTTAATTTAAAAGGATCTAGG
TGAAGATCCTTTTTGATAATCTCATGACCAAAATCCCTTAACGTGAGTTTTCGTTCCACTGAGCGTCAGA
CCCCGTAGAAAAGATCAAAGGATCTTCTTGAGATCCTTTTTTTCTGCGCGTAATCTGCTGCTTGCAAACA
AAAAAACCACCGCTACCAGCGGTGGTTTGTTTGCCGGATCAAGAGCTACCAACTCTTTTTCCGAAGGTAA
CTGGCTTCAGCAGAGCGCAGATACCAAATACTGTTCTTCTAGTGTAGCCGTAGTTAGGCCACCACTTCAA
GAACTCTGTAGCACCGCCTACATACCTCGCTCTGCTAATCCTGTTACCAGTGGCTGCTGCCAGTGGCGAT
AAGTCGTGTCTTACCGGGTTGGACTCAAGACGATAGTTACCGGATAAGGCGCAGCGGTCGGGCTGAACGG
GGGGTTCGTGCACACAGCCCAGCTTGGAGCGAACGACCTACACCGAACTGAGATACCTACAGCGTGAGCT
ATGAGAAAGCGCCACGCTTCCCGAAGGGAGAAAGGCGGACAGGTATCCGGTAAGCGGCAGGGTCGGAACA
GGAGAGCGCACGAGGGAGCTTCCAGGGGGAAACGCCTGGTATCTTTATAGTCCTGTCGGGTTTCGCCACC
TCTGACTTGAGCGTCGATTTTTGTGATGCTCGTCAGGGGGGCGGAGCCTATGGAAAAACGCCAGCAACGC
GGCCTTTTTACGGTTCCTGGCCTTTTGCTGGCCTTTTGCTCACATGTTCTTTCCTGCGTTATCCCCTGAT
TCTGTGGATAACCGTATTACCGCCTTTGAGTGAGCTGATACCGCTCGCCGCAGCCGAACGACCGAGCGCA
GCGAGTCAGTGAGCGAGGAAGCGGAAGAGCGCCCAATACGCAAACCGCCTCTCCCCGCGCGTTGGCCGAT
TCATTAATGCAGCTGGCACGACAGGTTTCCCGACTGGAAAGCGGGCAGTGAGCGCAACGCAATTAATGTG
AGTTAGCTCACTCATTAGGCACCCCAGGCTTTACACTTTATGCTTCCGGCTCGTATGTTGTGTGGAATTG
TGAGCGGATAACAATTTCACACAGGAAACAGCTATGACCATGATTACGCCAAGCGCGCAATTAACCCTCA
CTAAAGGGAACAAAAGCTGGAGCTGCAAGCTTAATGTAGTCTTATGCAATACTCTTGTAGTCTTGCAACA
TGGTAACGATGAGTTAGCAACATGCCTTACAAGGAGAGAAAAAGCACCGTGCATGCCGATTGGTGGAAGT
AAGGTGGTACGATCGTGCCTTATTAGGAAGGCAACAGACGGGTCTGACATGGATTGGACGAACCACTGAA
TTGCCGCATTGCAGAGATATTGTATTTAAGTGCCTAGCTCGATACATAAACGGGTCTCTCTGGTTAGACC
AGATCTGAGCCTGGGAGCTCTCTGGCTAACTAGGGAACCCACTGCTTAAGCCTCAATAAAGCTTGCCTTG
AGTGCTTCAAGTAGTGTGTGCCCGTCTGTTGTGTGACTCTGGTAACTAGAGATCCCTCAGACCCTTTTAG
TCAGTGTGGAAAATCTCTAGCAGTGGCGCCCGAACAGGGACTTGAAAGCGAAAGGGAAACCAGAGGAGCT
CTCTCGACGCAGGACTCGGCTTGCTGAAGCGCGCACGGCAAGAGGCGAGGGGCGGCGACTGGTGAGTACG
CCAAAAATTTTGACTAGCGGAGGCTAGAAGGAGAGAGATGGGTGCGAGAGCGTCAGTATTAAGCGGGGGA
GAATTAGATCGCGATGGGAAAAAATTCGGTTAAGGCCAGGGGGAAAGAAAAAATATAAATTAAAACATAT
AGTATGGGCAAGCAGGGAGCTAGAACGATTCGCAGTTAATCCTGGCCTGTTAGAAACATCAGAAGGCTGT
AGACAAATACTGGGACAGCTACAACCATCCCTTCAGACAGGATCAGAAGAACTTAGATCATTATATAATA
CAGTAGCAACCCTCTATTGTGTGCATCAAAGGATAGAGATAAAAGACACCAAGGAAGCTTTAGACAAGAT
AGAGGAAGAGCAAAACAAAAGTAAGACCACCGCACAGCAAGCGGCCGCTGATCTTCAGACCTGGAGGAGG
AGATATGAGGGACAATTGGAGAAGTGAATTATATAAATATAAAGTAGTAAAAATTGAACCATTAGGAGTA
GCACCCACCAAGGCAAAGAGAAGAGTGGTGCAGAGAGAAAAAAGAGCAGTGGGAATAGGAGCTTTGTTCC
TTGGGTTCTTGGGAGCAGCAGGAAGCACTATGGGCGCAGCGTCAATGACGCTGACGGTACAGGCCAGACA
ATTATTGTCTGGTATAGTGCAGCAGCAGAACAATTTGCTGAGGGCTATTGAGGCGCAACAGCATCTGTTG
CAACTCACAGTCTGGGGCATCAAGCAGCTCCAGGCAAGAATCCTGGCTGTGGAAAGATACCTAAAGGATC
AACAGCTCCTGGGGATTTGGGGTTGCTCTGGAAAACTCATTTGCACCACTGCTGTGCCTTGGAATGCTAG
TTGGAGTAATAAATCTCTGGAACAGATTTGGAATCACACGACCTGGATGGAGTGGGACAGAGAAATTAAC
AATTACACAAGCTTAATACACTCCTTAATTGAAGAATCGCAAAACCAGCAAGAAAAGAATGAACAAGAAT
TATTGGAATTAGATAAATGGGCAAGTTTGTGGAATTGGTTTAACATAACAAATTGGCTGTGGTATATAAA
ATTATTCATAATGATAGTAGGAGGCTTGGTAGGTTTAAGAATAGTTTTTGCTGTACTTTCTATAGTGAAT
AGAGTTAGGCAGGGATATTCACCATTATCGTTTCAGACCCACCTCCCAACCCCGAGGGGACCCGACAGGC
CCGAAGGAATAGAAGAAGAAGGTGGAGAGAGAGACAGAGACAGATCCATTCGATTAGTGAACGGATCTCG
ACGGTATCGATCACGAGACTAGCCTCGAGCGGCCGCCCCCTTCACCGAGGGCCTATTTCCCATGATTCCT
TCATATTTGCATATACGATACAAGGCTGTTAGAGAGATAATTGGAATTAATTTGACTGTAAACACAAAGA
TATTAGTACAAAATACGTGACGTAGAAAGTAATAATTTCTTGGGTAGTTTGCAGTTTTAAAATTATGTTT
TAAAATGGACTATCATATGCTTACCGTAACTTGAAAGTATTTCGATTTCTTGGCTTTATATATCTTGTGG
AAAGGACGAAACACCGGCGACCCAGTGTATGAACACAACTCGAGTTGTGTTCATACACTGGGTCGTTTTT
Features (pLannotate 1.2.2; 25 found; start..end, strand, type, name):
     41..158     +  misc_feature   cPPT/CTS: central polypurine tract and central termination sequence of HIV-1
    207..717     +  promoter       hPGK promoter: human phosphoglycerate kinase 1 promoter
    739..1338    +  CDS            PuroR: puromycin N-acetyltransferase; pac from Streptomyces alboniger; confers resistance to puromycin
   1381..1464    +  CDS            nef (fragment): NEF_HV1Z2 - Experimental evidence at protein level: Swiss-Prot protein existence level 1. Extracellular Nef protein targets CD4(+) T-lymphocytes for apoptosis by interacting with CXCR4 surface receptors. From Human immunodeficiency virus type 1 group M subtype D (isolate Z2/CDC-Z34) (HIV-1).
   1466..1699    +  LTR            3' LTR (ΔU3): self-inactivating 3' long terminal repeat (LTR) from HIV-1
   1771..1892    +  polyA_signal   SV40 poly(A) signal: SV40 polyadenylation signal
   1932..2067    +  rep_origin     SV40 ori: SV40 origin of replication
   2088..2106    -  promoter       T7 promoter: promoter for bacteriophage T7 RNA polymerase
   2114..2269    +  CDS            lacZα (fragment): LacZα fragment of β-galactosidase; lacZ fragment
   2274..2702    +  rep_origin     f1 ori (sequence partly withheld): f1 bacteriophage origin of replication; arrow indicates direction of (+) strand synthesis
   2755..2859    +  promoter       AmpR promoter: bla
   2860..3720    +  CDS            AmpR: β-lactamase; bla; confers resistance to ampicillin, carbenicillin, and related antibiotics
   3891..4479    +  rep_origin     ori: high-copy-number ColE1/pMB1/pBR322/pUC origin of replication
   4662..4754    +  CDS            lacI (fragment): lac repressor; lacI; The lac repressor binds to the lac operator to inhibit transcription in E. coli. This inhibition can be relieved by adding lactose or isopropyl-β-D-thiogalactopyranoside (IPTG).
   4767..4788    +  protein_bind   CAP binding site: CAP binding activates transcription in the presence of cAMP. E. coli catabolite activator protein
   4803..4833    +  promoter       lac promoter: promoter for the E. coli lac operon
   4841..4857    +  protein_bind   lac operator: The lac repressor binds to the lac operator to inhibit transcription in E. coli. This inhibition can be relieved by adding lactose or isopropyl-β-D-thiogalactopyranoside (IPTG). lac repressor encoded by lacI
   4902..4920    +  promoter       T3 promoter: promoter for bacteriophage T3 RNA polymerase
   4948..5174    +  promoter       RSV promoter: Rous sarcoma virus enhancer/promoter
   5175..5355    +  LTR            5' LTR (truncated): truncated 5' long terminal repeat (LTR) from HIV-1
   5402..5527    +  misc_feature   HIV-1 Ψ: packaging signal of human immunodeficiency virus type 1
   5511..5874    +  CDS            HIV-1 gag (fragment): gag protein from human immunodeficiency virus 1; gag
   6020..6253    +  misc_feature   RRE: The Rev response element (RRE) of HIV-1 allows for Rev-dependent mRNA export from the nucleus to the cytoplasm.
   6630..6730    +  CDS            Rev (fragment): human immunodeficiency virus 1 (HIV-1) Rev protein; rev; enhances nuclear export of unspliced and incompletely spliced viral mRNAs
   6780..7020    +  promoter       U6 promoter: RNA polymerase III promoter for human U6 snRNA
