[The description below was written by a language model from this plasmid's Addgene catalogue record and pLannotate feature annotations shown in this document.]
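Description:
pLKO.1 shETV1-A is a third-generation, self-inactivating HIV-1-based lentiviral shRNA vector built on the pLKO.1 backbone from the Broad Institute's Genetic Perturbation Platform. It carries a short hairpin RNA targeting human ETV1 (also known as ER81), an ETS-family transcription factor. In bacteria the plasmid replicates from a high-copy ColE1/pUC-type origin and is selected with ampicillin through the β-lactamase gene. An f1 origin and remnants of a lac/lacZα cloning region are also annotated.

The hairpin was cloned between the AgeI and EcoRI sites and is not annotated separately in the feature table. By position, it lies directly downstream of the human U6 promoter, an RNA polymerase III promoter suited to small RNA transcription. The viral transfer cassette begins with an RSV enhancer/promoter fused to a truncated 5' LTR, which drives Tat-independent production of genomic RNA in packaging cells. This is followed by the Ψ packaging signal with a partial gag sequence, the Rev response element for nuclear export, and the cPPT/CTS element that aids nuclear import of the viral genome. A human PGK promoter expresses puromycin N-acetyltransferase, so transduced or transfected mammalian cells can be selected with puromycin. The cassette ends in a ΔU3 3' LTR that inactivates the LTR promoter after integration, with an SV40 poly(A) signal and SV40 origin beyond it.

The construct is intended for stable knockdown of ETV1 in human cells, and the associated work concerns ETS factors and sensitivity to MAPK pathway inhibition. The recorded backbone size exceeds the total vector size, probably because the empty backbone contains a stuffer that the hairpin replaces.
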