Addgene plasmid #74973: pLKO.1 shETV1-A
Purpose: shETV1 shRNA
Depositing lab: William Hahn. Depositing organization: Dana-Farber Cancer Institute. Publication: ATXN1L, CIC, and ETS Transcription Factors Modulate Sensitivity to MAPK Pathway Inhibition. Wang B, Krall EB, Aguirre AJ, Kim M, Widlund HR, Doshi MB, Sicinska E, Sulahian R, Goodale A, Cowley GS, Piccioni F, Doench JG, Root DE, Hahn WC. Cell Rep. 2017 Feb 7;18(6):1543-1557. doi: 10.1016/j.celrep.2017.01.031. PubMed 28178529.
Backbone
  Vector backbone: pLKO.1
  Backbone manufacturer: Broad Institute - Genetic Perturbation Platform
  Backbone size w/o insert (bp): 8901
  Total vector size (bp): 7082
  Vector type: Mammalian Expression, RNAi
  Selectable markers: Puromycin
Growth in bacteria
  Bacterial resistance: Ampicillin, 100 μg/mL
  Growth temperature: 37°C
  Growth strain: NEB Stable
  Copy number: High Copy
Gene/Insert
  Gene/Insert name: ETV1
  gRNA/shRNA sequence: GACCCAGTGTATGAACACAA
  Species: H. sapiens (human)
  Entrez Gene: ETV1 (a.k.a. ER81)
  Cloning method: Restriction Enzyme; 5′ cloning site AgeI (unknown if destroyed); 3′ cloning site EcoRI (unknown if destroyed)
  Sequencing primers: 5′ GACTATCATATGCTTACCGT
Terms and licenses: Academic/Nonprofit Terms; Industry Terms: Not Available to Industry
How to cite: pLKO.1 shETV1-A was a gift from William Hahn (Addgene plasmid # 74973 ; http://n2t.net/addgene:74973 ; RRID:Addgene_74973)
