>Addgene plasmid #74973 | pLKO.1 shETV1-A | addgene partial sequence | sequence record 147222 | hU6-F 5'-GAGGGCCTATTTCCCATGATT-3'
GCTGTTAGAGAGATAATTGGAATTAATTTGACTGTAAACACAAAGATATTAGTACAAAATACGTGACGTA
GAAAGTAATAATTTCTTGGGTAGTTTGCAGTTTTAAAATTATGTTTTAAAATGGACTATCATATGCTTAC
CGTAACTTGAAAGTATTTCGATTTCTTGGCTTTATATATCTTGTGGAAAGGACGAAACACCGGCGACCCA
GTGTATGAACACAACTCGAGTTGTGTTCATACACTGGGTCGTTTTTAATTCTCGACCTCGAGACAAATGG
CAGTATTCATCCACAATTTTAAAAGAAAAGGGGGGATTGGGGGGTACAGTGCAGGGGAAAGAATAGTAGA
CATAATAGCAACAGACATACAAACTAAAGAATTACAAAAACAAATTACAAAAATTCAAAATTTTCGGGTT
TATTACAGGGACAGCAGAGATCCACTTTGGCCGCGGCTCGAGGGGGTTGGGGTTGCGCCTTTTCCAAGGC
AGCCCTGGGTTTGCGCAGGGACGCGGCTGCTCTGGGCGTGGTTCCGGGAAACGCAGCGGCGCCGACCCTG
GGTCTCGCACATTCTTCACGTCCGTTCGCAGCGTCACCCGGATCTTCGCCGCTACCCTTGTGGGCCCCCC
GGCGACGCTTCCTGCTCCGCCCCT
