>Addgene plasmid #74973 | pLKO.1 shETV1-A | addgene partial sequence | sequence record 147226 | puro-variant-R 5'-gtgggcttgtactcggtcat-3'
AGAGGTCGGTGATTCGGTCAACGAGGGAGCCGACTGCCGACGTGCGCTCCGGAGGCTTGCAGAATGCGGA
ACACCGCGCGGGCAGGAACAGGGCCCACACTACCGCCCCACACCCCGCCTCCCGCACCGCCCCTTCCCGG
CCGCTGCTCTCGGCGCGCCCTGCTGAGCAGCCGCTATTGGCCACAGCCCATCGCGGTCGGCGCGCTGCCA
TTGCTCCCTGGCGCTGTCCGTCTGCGAGGGTACTAGTGAGACGTGCGGCTTCCGTTTGTCACGTCCGGCA
CGCCGCGAACCGCAAGGAACCTTCCCGACTTAGGGGCGGAGCAGGAAGCGTCGCCGGGGGGCCCACAAGG
GTAGCGGCGAAGATCCGGGTGACGCTGCGAACGGACGTGAAGAATGTGCGAGACCCAGGGTCGGCGCCGC
TGCGTTTCCCGGAACCACGCCCAGAGCAGCCGCGTCCCTGCGCAAACCCAGGGCTGCCTTGGAAAAGGCG
CAACCCCAACCCCCTCGAGCCGCGGCCAAAGTGGATCTCTGCTGTCCCTGTAATAAACCCGAAAATTTTG
AATTTTTGTAATTTGTTTTTGTAATTCTTTAGTTTGTATGTCTGTTGCTATTATGTCTACTATTCTTTCC
CCTGCACTGTACCCCCCAATCCCCCCTTTTCTTTTAAAATTGTGGATGAATACTGCCATTTGTCTCGAGG
TCGAGAATTAAAAACGACCCAGTGTATGAACACAACTCGAGTTGTGTTCATACACTGGGTCGCCGGTGTT
TCGTCCTTTCCACAAGATATATAAAGCCAA
